Addgene plasmid #68537: PVX_001015-bio
Purpose: Expresses full-length P. vivax PVX_001015 ectodomain in mammalian cells. C-terminal rat Cd4d3+4 tag, biotinylation sequence
Depositing lab: Julian Rayner & Gavin Wright. Depositing organization: Wellcome Sanger Institute. Publication: A Library of Plasmodium vivax Recombinant Merozoite Proteins Reveals New Vaccine Candidates and Protein-Protein Interactions. Hostetler JB, Sharma S, Bartholdson SJ, Wright GJ, Fairhurst RM, Rayner JC. PLoS Negl Trop Dis. 2015 Dec 23;9(12):e0004264. doi: 10.1371/journal.pntd.0004264. eCollection 2015 Dec. PubMed 26701602.
Backbone
  Vector backbone: pTT3
  Backbone manufacturer: Yves Durocher, NRC
  Backbone size w/o insert (bp): 6654
  Vector type: Mammalian Expression
Growth in bacteria
  Bacterial resistance: Ampicillin, 100 μg/mL
  Growth temperature: 37°C
  Growth strain: DH5alpha
  Copy number: High Copy
Gene/Insert
  Gene/Insert name: PVX_001015
  Mutation: All NXT/S sites mutated to NXA, where X is any amino acid except Proline
  Promoter: CMV
  Tag / fusion protein: rat CD4 d3+4, enzymatic biotinylation sequence (C terminal on backbone)
  Cloning method: Restriction Enzyme; 5′ cloning site NotI (not destroyed); 3′ cloning site AscI (not destroyed)
  Sequencing primers: 5′ pMT2-F; 3′ rb_glob_PA_term-R
Terms and licenses: Academic/Nonprofit Terms; Industry Terms: Not Available to Industry
How to cite: PVX_001015-bio was a gift from Julian Rayner & Gavin Wright (Addgene plasmid # 68537 ; http://n2t.net/addgene:68537 ; RRID:Addgene_68537)
