[The description below was written by a language model from this plasmid's Addgene catalogue record and pLannotate feature annotations shown in this document.]
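Description:
PVX_001015-bio is a mammalian expression plasmid built on the pTT3 backbone for producing the full-length ectodomain of the Plasmodium vivax protein PVX_001015 as a soluble, secreted recombinant protein. It is maintained in E. coli through a high-copy ColE1/pUC-type origin and selected with ampicillin via the β-lactamase gene. The backbone also carries an Epstein-Barr virus oriP fragment, which supports episomal retention and enhanced transient expression in cells that supply EBNA1. Short lac, tet and bla fragments near the end of the annotated sequence appear to be backbone remnants with no stated function.

Expression is driven by the CMV immediate-early enhancer and promoter, followed by adenovirus-derived leader and splice elements and a chimeric intron fragment that promote efficient transcript processing. The annotated antisense terminal-protein hit most likely reflects this adenoviral leader region rather than an expressed gene. A mouse immunoglobulin heavy-chain signal sequence fragment precedes the insert, consistent with directing the protein into the secretory pathway. The PVX_001015 ectodomain is cloned between retained NotI and AscI sites; it is not itself annotated in the feature table but corresponds to the gap between the signal sequence and the tag. All potential N-linked glycosylation sequons (NXT/S) have been changed to NXA. This prevents mammalian cells from adding glycans at those sites. At the C terminus the ectodomain is fused to rat Cd4 domains 3 and 4 and a peptide substrate for enzymatic biotinylation, with a rabbit β-globin polyadenylation signal terminating the unit.

The construct belongs to a library of P. vivax merozoite proteins. Its tags allow antibody detection and capture of the biotinylated protein on streptavidin surfaces, supporting screens for vaccine candidates and protein-protein interactions.
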