Features (pLannotate 1.2.2; 18 found; start..end, strand, type, name):
    154..533     +  enhancer       CMV enhancer: human cytomegalovirus immediate early enhancer
    535..734     +  promoter       CMV promoter: human cytomegalovirus (CMV) immediate early promoter
    802..840     +  misc_feature   Ad SA (fragment): adenovirus major late transcript splice acceptor (Friedrich and Soriano, 1991)
    873..1082    -  CDS            PTP (fragment): TERM_ADE02 - Experimental evidence at protein level: Swiss-Prot protein existence level 1. Protein covalently bound to the viral DNA that acts as a primer for viral genomic replication by DNA strand displacement. Assembles on the viral origin of replication in an initiation complex with viral polymerase, DBP, host NFIA and host POU2F1/OCT1. During initiation, the polymerase covalently couples the first dCTP with Ser- 580 of pTP. The terminal protein stimulates the template activity over 20 fold compared to protein-free templates. Neo-synthesized viral genomes are linked to two preterminal prot
   1113..1202    +  intron         chimeric intron (fragment): chimera between introns from adenovirus and immunoglobulin heavy chain genes
   1221..1267    +  CDS            IgH signal sequence (fragment): signal sequence from the mouse immunoglobulin heavy chain variable region
   2325..2897    +  CDS            Cd4 (fragment): CD4_RAT - Experimental evidence at protein level: Swiss-Prot protein existence level 1. Integral membrane glycoprotein that plays an essential role in the immune response and serves multiple functions in responses against both external and internal offenses. In T-cells, functions primarily as a coreceptor for MHC class II molecule:peptide complex. The antigens presented by class II peptides are derived from extracellular proteins while class I peptides are derived from cytosolic proteins. Interacts simultaneously with the T-cell receptor (TCR) and the MHC class II presented by antigen presenti
   3003..3058    +  polyA_signal   β-globin poly(A) signal: rabbit β-globin polyadenylation signal (Gil and Proudfoot, 1987)
   3572..5253    -  rep_origin     oriP (fragment): Epstein-Barr virus oriP replication origin (Yates et al., 2000)
   5380..5484    +  promoter       AmpR promoter: bla
   5485..6345    +  CDS            AmpR: β-lactamase; bla; confers resistance to ampicillin, carbenicillin, and related antibiotics
   6516..7104    +  rep_origin     ori: high-copy-number ColE1/pMB1/pBR322/pUC origin of replication
   7287..7379    +  CDS            lacI (fragment): lac repressor; lacI; The lac repressor binds to the lac operator to inhibit transcription in E. coli. This inhibition can be relieved by adding lactose or isopropyl-β-D-thiogalactopyranoside (IPTG).
   7392..7413    +  protein_bind   CAP binding site: CAP binding activates transcription in the presence of cAMP. E. coli catabolite activator protein
   7428..7458    +  promoter       lac promoter: promoter for the E. coli lac operon
   7466..7482    +  protein_bind   lac operator: The lac repressor binds to the lac operator to inhibit transcription in E. coli. This inhibition can be relieved by adding lactose or isopropyl-β-D-thiogalactopyranoside (IPTG). lac repressor encoded by lacI
   7552..7568    +  promoter       tet promoter (fragment): E. coli promoter for tetracycline efflux protein gene
   7578..7603    -  CDS            bla(M) (fragment): β-lactamase lacking the signal sequence; bla(M); allows cytosolic expression of β-lactamase
>Addgene plasmid #68537 | PVX_001015-bio | depositor full sequence | sequence record 120664 | Full Sequence
AGATCTATACATTGAATCAATATTGGCAATTAGCCATATTAGTCATTGGTTATATAGCATAAATCAATAT
TGGCTATTGGCCATTGCATACGTTGTATCTATATCATAATATGTACATTTATATTGGCTCATGTCCAATA
TGACCGCCATGTTGACATTGATTATTGACTAGTTATTAATAGTAATCAATTACGGGGTCATTAGTTCATA
GCCCATATATGGAGTTCCGCGTTACATAACTTACGGTAAATGGCCCGCCTGGCTGACCGCCCAACGACCC
CCGCCCATTGACGTCAATAATGACGTATGTTCCCATAGTAACGCCAATAGGGACTTTCCATTGACGTCAA
TGGGTGGAGTATTTACGGTAAACTGCCCACTTGGCAGTACATCAAGTGTATCATATGCCAAGTCCGCCCC
CTATTGACGTCAATGACGGTAAATGGCCCGCCTGGCATTATGCCCAGTACATGACCTTACGGGACTTTCC
TACTTGGCAGTACATCTACGTATTAGTCATCGCTATTACCATGGTGATGCGGTTTTGGCAGTACACCAAT
GGGCGTGGATAGCGGTTTGACTCACGGGGATTTCCAAGTCTCCACCCCATTGACGTCAATGGGAGTTTGT
TTTGGCACCAAAATCAACGGGACTTTCCAAAATGTCGTAATAACCCCGCCCCGTTGACGCAAATGGGCGG
TAGGCGTGTACGGTGGGAGGTCTATATAAGCAGAGCTCGTTTAGTGAACCGTCAGATCCTCACTCTCTTC
CGCATCGCTGTCTGCGAGGGCCAGCTGTTGGGCTCGCGGTTGAGGACAAACTCTTCGCGGTCTTTCCAGT
ACTCTTGGATCGGAAACCCGTCGGCCTCCGAACGGTACTCCGCCACCGAGGGACCTGAGCGAGTCCGCAT
CGACCGGATCGGAAAACCTCTCGAGAAAGGCGTCTAACCAGTCACAGTCGCAAGGTAGGCTGAGCACCGT
GGCGGGCGGCAGCGGGTGGCGGTCGGGGTTGTTTCTGGCGGAGGTGCTGCTGATGATGTAATTAAAGTAG
GCGGTCTTGAGACGGCGGATGGTCGAGGTGAGGTGTGGCAGGCTTGAGATCCAGCTGTTGGGGTGAGTAC
TCCCTCTCAAAAGCGGGCATTACTTCTGCGCTAAGATTGTCAGTTTCCAAAAACGAGGAGGATTTGATAT
TCACCTGGCCCGATCTGGCCATACACTTGAGTGACAATGACATCCACTTTGCCTTTCTCTCCACAGGTGT
CCACTCCCAGGTCCAAGTTTGCCACCATGGAGTTTCAGACCCAGGTACTCATGTCCCTGCTGCTCTGCAT
GTCTGGTGCGGCCGCACAGAACGAGAACGAAGTGACCCTGTGCCTGAGCGAGTTCAACCAGGACAAAGAA
TGCAACGTGGCCGCCGAGTTCGGCAAAGAAATGAAGGTGTACTGCCCCATCGACAGCGAGCAGAACAACA
ACGGCGGCGTCGTGCGGATGAACGGCCGGGAAGTGAACAACGACAACGACTGCTTCAGCAAGATGAAGTC
CAACGATGCCGCCAACCGGAACGTGGCCAAGAAATTCGCCGAGTACGTGGAAAACCTGATCCTGCACACC
AACGCCCGGGACAACACCCACTACTTCTACGTGCCCCACACCGTGACAGCCGGCGTGCTGCTGAGCTGCA
ACTGCATCGACCGGCCCAGACAGAAGGCCTACAAGCTGAACATCCAGATCGCCAAGAATGAGAACAAGAA
CGTGAAGGGCTGCAACTTCTACTACGCCGACGAGAACGGGGAGCAGAACGAGCACAGCGTGGAACAGAAT
GTGAATGTGAAGAAAAAGAAAGTGTGCAATGTGGACGTGCAGGCCAACGACGTGGTGTCCTTCCGGTGCC
GGGTGCACAACCGGTACAGCAACGTGCTCGTGAACCCCCCCCTGTGCTTCCACGAGGTGTCCAACGAGGA
CAACCAGAAAACCCAGCTGTCTGGCGTGCTGAACGGCGTGAAAGTGATCCCCCGGATCGCCACCTACGTG
CCAGACCCTATGATGCCCCGGTTCCTGAGCTACCTGGTGGCCCCACCCCAGATCAACGAGGCCCTGAAAG
TGAAGTGCAGCTGCTCCATCACCGACAACGTGCTGGACATCAGCTACATCGGCACCATCAGCCTGAACTT
CATCAAGACCGACAAGCTGCACCCCGTGAAAGAAGAGGACGACGCCGAGAAGAAAAACAAGTGGAAGAAC
AGCATCAATGAGGGCGAGGTGCAGGACGGCGGCAACAGCGATAATAGCGCCCCCAGAGAAGGCGAGGCCG
ATGTGCGCTCTGCCTCTGTGCTGACAGGCGCGCCGTCGACCTCCATCACGGCCTATAAGAGTGAGGGGGA
GTCAGCGGAGTTCTCCTTCCCACTCAACCTTGGAGAGGAAAGCCTGCAGGGAGAGTTGAGATGGAAGGCA
GAGAAGGCTCCTTCTTCCCAGTCCTGGATCACCTTCTCCCTAAAGAACCAAAAGGTGTCTGTGCAGAAGT
CTACTAGCAACCCCAAGTTCCAGCTGTCCGAAACGCTCCCACTCACCCTTCAGATACCCCAGGTCTCCCT
TCAGTTTGCTGGTTCTGGCAACCTGACCCTGACTCTGGACAGAGGGATACTGTATCAGGAAGTGAACCTG
GTGGTGATGAAAGTGACTCAGCCCGACAGCAACACTTTGACCTGTGAGGTGATGGGACCCACCTCACCCA
AGATGAGACTGATCTTGAAGCAGGAGAATCAGGAGGCCAGGGTCTCCAGGCAGGAGAAAGTGATTCAAGT
GCAGGCCCCTGAAGCAGGGGTGTGGCAATGTCTACTGAGTGAAGGTGAAGAGGTCAAGATGGACTCCAAG
ATCCAGGTTTTATCCAAAGGGTTGAATTCCGGATCACTGCATCATATTCTGGATGCACAGAAAATGGTGT
GGAATCATCGTTAAGTCTAGACACGTGATTAATTAAGGATCCCCCGACCTCGACCTCTGGCTAATAAAGG
AAATTTATTTTCATTGCAATAGTGTGTTGGAATTTTTTGTGTCTCTCACTCGGAAGGACATATGGGAGGG
CAAATCATTTGGTCGAGATCCCTCGGAGATCTCTAGCTAGAGGATCGATCCCCGCCCCGGACGAACTAAA
CCTGACTACGACATCTCTGCCCCTTCTTCGCGGGGCAGTGCATGTAATCCCTTCAGTTGGTTGGTACAAC
TTGCCAACTGGGCCCTGTTCCACATGTGACACGGGGGGGGACCAAACACAAAGGGGTTCTCTGACTGTAG
TTGACATCCTTATAAATGGATGTGCACATTTGCCAACACTGAGTGGCTTTCATCCTGGAGCAGACTTTGC
AGTCTGTGGACTGCAACACAACATTGCCTTTATGTGTAACTCTTGGCTGAAGCTCTTACACCAATGCTGG
GGGACATGTACCTCCCAGGGGCCCAGGAAGACTACGGGAGGCTACACCAACGTCAATCAGAGGGGCCTGT
GTAGCTACCGATAAGCGGACCCTCAAGAGGGCATTAGCAATAGTGTTTATAAGGCCCCCTTGTTAACCCT
AAACGGGTAGCATATGCTTCCCGGGTAGTAGTATATACTATCCAGACTAACCCTAATTCAATAGCATATG
TTACCCAACGGGAAGCATATGCTATCGAATTAGGGTTAGTAAAAGGGTCCTAAGGAACAGCGATATCTCC
CACCCCATGAGCTGTCACGGTTTTATTTACATGGGGTCAGGATTCCACGAGGGTAGTGAACCATTTTAGT
CACAAGGGCAGTGGCTGAAGATCAAGGAGCGGGCAGTGAACTCTCCTGAATCTTCGCCTGCTTCTTCATT
CTCCTTCGTTTAGCTAATAGAATAACTGCTGAGTTGTGAACAGTAAGGTGTATGTGAGGTGCTCGAAAAC
AAGGTTTCAGGTGACGCCCCCAGAATAAAATTTGGACGGGGGGTTCAGTGGTGGCATTGTGCTATGACAC
CAATATAACCCTCACAAACCCCTTGGGCAATAAATACTAGTGTAGGAATGAAACATTCTGAATATCTTTA
ACAATAGAAATCCATGGGGTGGGGACAAGCCGTAAAGACTGGATGTCCATCTCACACGAATTTATGGCTA
TGGGCAACACATAATCCTAGTGCAATATGATACTGGGGTTATTAAGATGTGTCCCAGGCAGGGACCAAGA
CAGGTGAACCATGTTGTTACACTCTATTTGTAACAAGGGGAAAGAGAGTGGACGCCGACAGCAGCGGACT
CCACTGGTTGTCTCTAACACCCCCGAAAATTAAACGGGGCTCCACGCCAATGGGGCCCATAAACAAAGAC
AAGTGGCCACTCTTTTTTTTGAAATTGTGGAGTGGGGGCACGCGTCAGCCCCCACACGCCGCCCTGCGGT
TTTGGACTGTAAAATAAGGGTGTAATAACTTGGCTGATTGTAACCCCGCTAACCACTGCGGTCAAACCAC
TTGCCCACAAAACCACTAATGGCACCCCGGGGAATACCTGCATAAGTAGGTGGGCGGGCCAAGATAGGGG
CGCGATTGCTGCGATCTGGAGGACAAATTACACACACTTGCGCCTGAGCGCCAAGCACAGGGTTGTTGGT
CCTCATATTCACGAGGTCGCTGAGAGCACGGTGGGCTAATGTTGCCATGGGTAGCATATACTACCCAAAT
ATCTGGATAGCATATGCTATCCTAATCTATATCTGGGTAGCATAGGCTATCCTAATCTATATCTGGGTAG
CATATGCTATCCTAATCTATATCTGGGTAGTATATGCTATCCTAATTTATATCTGGGTAGCATAGGCTAT
CCTAATCTATATCTGGGTAGCATATGCTATCCTAATCTATATCTGGGTAGTATATGCTATCCTAATCTGT
ATCCGGGTAGCATATGCTATCCTAATAGAGATTAGGGTAGTATATGCTATCCTAATTTATATCTGGGTAG
CATATACTACCCAAATATCTGGATAGCATATGCTATCCTAATCTATATCTGGGTAGCATATGCTATCCTA
ATCTATATCTGGGTAGCATAGGCTATCCTAATCTATATCTGGGTAGCATATGCTATCCTAATCTATATCT
GGGTAGTATATGCTATCCTAATTTATATCTGGGTAGCATAGGCTATCCTAATCTATATCTGGGTAGCATA
TGCTATCCTAATCTATATCTGGGTAGTATATGCTATCCTAATCTGTATCCGGGTAGCATATGCTATCCTC
ATGATAAGCTGTCAAACATGAGAATTTTCTTGAAGACGAAAGGGCCTCGTGATACGCCTATTTTTATAGG
TTAATGTCATGATAATAATGGTTTCTTAGACGTCAGGTGGCACTTTTCGGGGAAATGTGCGCGGAACCCC
TATTTGTTTATTTTTCTAAATACATTCAAATATGTATCCGCTCATGAGACAATAACCCTGATAAATGCTT
CAATAATATTGAAAAAGGAAGAGTATGAGTATTCAACATTTCCGTGTCGCCCTTATTCCCTTTTTTGCGG
CATTTTGCCTTCCTGTTTTTGCTCACCCAGAAACGCTGGTGAAAGTAAAAGATGCTGAAGATCAGTTGGG
TGCACGAGTGGGTTACATCGAACTGGATCTCAACAGCGGTAAGATCCTTGAGAGTTTTCGCCCCGAAGAA
CGTTTTCCAATGATGAGCACTTTTAAAGTTCTGCTATGTGGCGCGGTATTATCCCGTGTTGACGCCGGGC
AAGAGCAACTCGGTCGCCGCATACACTATTCTCAGAATGACTTGGTTGAGTACTCACCAGTCACAGAAAA
GCATCTTACGGATGGCATGACAGTAAGAGAATTATGCAGTGCTGCCATAACCATGAGTGATAACACTGCG
GCCAACTTACTTCTGACAACGATCGGAGGACCGAAGGAGCTAACCGCTTTTTTGCACAACATGGGGGATC
ATGTAACTCGCCTTGATCGTTGGGAACCGGAGCTGAATGAAGCCATACCAAACGACGAGCGTGACACCAC
GATGCCTGCAGCAATGGCAACAACGTTGCGCAAACTATTAACTGGCGAACTACTTACTCTAGCTTCCCGG
CAACAATTAATAGACTGGATGGAGGCGGATAAAGTTGCAGGACCACTTCTGCGCTCGGCCCTTCCGGCTG
GCTGGTTTATTGCTGATAAATCTGGAGCCGGTGAGCGTGGGTCTCGCGGTATCATTGCAGCACTGGGGCC
AGATGGTAAGCCCTCCCGTATCGTAGTTATCTACACGACGGGGAGTCAGGCAACTATGGATGAACGAAAT
AGACAGATCGCTGAGATAGGTGCCTCACTGATTAAGCATTGGTAACTGTCAGACCAAGTTTACTCATATA
TACTTTAGATTGATTTAAAACTTCATTTTTAATTTAAAAGGATCTAGGTGAAGATCCTTTTTGATAATCT
CATGACCAAAATCCCTTAACGTGAGTTTTCGTTCCACTGAGCGTCAGACCCCGTAGAAAAGATCAAAGGA
TCTTCTTGAGATCCTTTTTTTCTGCGCGTAATCTGCTGCTTGCAAACAAAAAAACCACCGCTACCAGCGG
TGGTTTGTTTGCCGGATCAAGAGCTACCAACTCTTTTTCCGAAGGTAACTGGCTTCAGCAGAGCGCAGAT
ACCAAATACTGTTCTTCTAGTGTAGCCGTAGTTAGGCCACCACTTCAAGAACTCTGTAGCACCGCCTACA
TACCTCGCTCTGCTAATCCTGTTACCAGTGGCTGCTGCCAGTGGCGATAAGTCGTGTCTTACCGGGTTGG
ACTCAAGACGATAGTTACCGGATAAGGCGCAGCGGTCGGGCTGAACGGGGGGTTCGTGCACACAGCCCAG
CTTGGAGCGAACGACCTACACCGAACTGAGATACCTACAGCGTGAGCTATGAGAAAGCGCCACGCTTCCC
GAAGGGAGAAAGGCGGACAGGTATCCGGTAAGCGGCAGGGTCGGAACAGGAGAGCGCACGAGGGAGCTTC
CAGGGGGAAACGCCTGGTATCTTTATAGTCCTGTCGGGTTTCGCCACCTCTGACTTGAGCGTCGATTTTT
GTGATGCTCGTCAGGGGGGCGGAGCCTATGGAAAAACGCCAGCAACGCGGCCTTTTTACGGTTCCTGGCC
TTTTGCTGGCCTTTTGCTCACATGTTCTTTCCTGCGTTATCCCCTGATTCTGTGGATAACCGTATTACCG
CCTTTGAGTGAGCTGATACCGCTCGCCGCAGCCGAACGACCGAGCGCAGCGAGTCAGTGAGCGAGGAAGC
GGAAGAGCGCCCAATACGCAAACCGCCTCTCCCCGCGCGTTGGCCGATTCATTAATGCAGCTGGCACGAC
AGGTTTCCCGACTGGAAAGCGGGCAGTGAGCGCAACGCAATTAATGTGAGTTAGCTCACTCATTAGGCAC
CCCAGGCTTTACACTTTATGCTTCCGGCTCGTATGTTGTGTGGAATTGTGAGCGGATAACAATTTCACAC
AGGAAACAGCTATGACCATGATTACGCCAAGCTCTAGCTAGAGGTCGACCAATTCTCATGTTTGACAGCT
TATCATCGCAGATCCGGGCAACGTTGTTGCCATTGCTGCAGGCGCAGAACTGGTAGGTATGGA
