>Addgene plasmid #68537 | PVX_001015-bio | depositor partial sequence | sequence record 120665 | PVX_001015 from Not1 to Asc1 restriction sites
GCGGCCGCACAGAACGAGAACGAAGTGACCCTGTGCCTGAGCGAGTTCAACCAGGACAAAGAATGCAACG
TGGCCGCCGAGTTCGGCAAAGAAATGAAGGTGTACTGCCCCATCGACAGCGAGCAGAACAACAACGGCGG
CGTCGTGCGGATGAACGGCCGGGAAGTGAACAACGACAACGACTGCTTCAGCAAGATGAAGTCCAACGAT
GCCGCCAACCGGAACGTGGCCAAGAAATTCGCCGAGTACGTGGAAAACCTGATCCTGCACACCAACGCCC
GGGACAACACCCACTACTTCTACGTGCCCCACACCGTGACAGCCGGCGTGCTGCTGAGCTGCAACTGCAT
CGACCGGCCCAGACAGAAGGCCTACAAGCTGAACATCCAGATCGCCAAGAATGAGAACAAGAACGTGAAG
GGCTGCAACTTCTACTACGCCGACGAGAACGGGGAGCAGAACGAGCACAGCGTGGAACAGAATGTGAATG
TGAAGAAAAAGAAAGTGTGCAATGTGGACGTGCAGGCCAACGACGTGGTGTCCTTCCGGTGCCGGGTGCA
CAACCGGTACAGCAACGTGCTCGTGAACCCCCCCCTGTGCTTCCACGAGGTGTCCAACGAGGACAACCAG
AAAACCCAGCTGTCTGGCGTGCTGAACGGCGTGAAAGTGATCCCCCGGATCGCCACCTACGTGCCAGACC
CTATGATGCCCCGGTTCCTGAGCTACCTGGTGGCCCCACCCCAGATCAACGAGGCCCTGAAAGTGAAGTG
CAGCTGCTCCATCACCGACAACGTGCTGGACATCAGCTACATCGGCACCATCAGCCTGAACTTCATCAAG
ACCGACAAGCTGCACCCCGTGAAAGAAGAGGACGACGCCGAGAAGAAAAACAAGTGGAAGAACAGCATCA
ATGAGGGCGAGGTGCAGGACGGCGGCAACAGCGATAATAGCGCCCCCAGAGAAGGCGAGGCCGATGTGCG
CTCTGCCTCTGTGCTGACAGGCGCGCC
