>Addgene plasmid #68537 | PVX_001015-bio | addgene partial sequence | sequence record 124301 | pMT2-F 5'-TTGCCTTTCTCTCCACAGGT-3'
ACCATGGAGTTTCAGACCCAGGTACTCATGTCCCTGCTGCTCTGCATGTCTGGTGCGGCCGCACAGAACG
AGAACGAAGTGACCCTGTGCCTGAGCGAGTTCAACCAGGACAAAGAATGCAACGTGGCCGCCGAGTTCGG
CAAAGAAATGAAGGTGTACTGCCCCATCGACAGCGAGCAGAACAACAACGGCGGCGTCGTGCGGATGAAC
GGCCGGGAAGTGAACAACGACAACGACTGCTTCAGCAAGATGAAGTCCAACGATGCCGCCAACCGGAACG
TGGCCAAGAAATTCGCCGAGTACGTGGAAAACCTGATCCTGCACACCAACGCCCGGGACAACACCCACTA
CTTCTACGTGCCCCACACCGTGACAGCCGGCGTGCTGCTGAGCTGCAACTGCATCGACCGGCCCAGACAG
AAGGCCTACAAGCTGAACATCCAGATCGCCAAGAATGAGAACAAGAACGTGAAGGGCTGCAACTTCTACT
ACGCCGACGAGAACGGGGAGCAGAACGAGCACAGCGTGGAACAGAATGTGAATGTGAAGAAAAAGAAAGT
GTGCAATGTGGACGTGCAGGCCAACGACGTGGTGTCCTTCCGGTGCCGGGTGCACAACCGGTACAGCAAC
GTGCTCGTGAACCCCCCCCTGTGCTTCCACGAGGTGTCCAACGAGGACAACCAGAAAACCCAGCTGTCTG
GCGTGCTGAACGGCGTGAAAGTGATCCCCCGGATCGCCACCTACGTGCCAGACCCTATGATGCCCCGGTT
CCTGAGCTACCTGGTGGCCCCACCCCAGATCAACGAGGCCCTGAAAGTGAAGTGCAGCTGCTCCATCACC
GACAACGTGCTGGACATCAGCTACATCGGCACCATCAGCCTGAACTTCATCAAGACCGACAAGCTGCACC
CCGTGAAAGAAGAGGACGACGCCGAGAAGAAAAACAAGTGGAAGAACAGCATCAATGAGGGCGAGGTGCA
GGACGGCGGCAACAGCGATAATAGCG
