>Addgene plasmid #68537 | PVX_001015-bio | addgene partial sequence | sequence record 124302 | rb_glob_PA_term-R 5'-CCCATATGTCCTTCCGAGTG-3'
CTATTGCAATGAAAATAAATTTCCTTTATTAGCCAGAGGTCGAGGTCGGGGGATCCTTAATTAATCACGT
GTCTAGACTTAACGATGATTCCACACCATTTTCTGTGCATCCAGAATATGATGCAGTGATCCGGAATTCA
ACCCTTTGGATAAAACCTGGATCTTGGAGTCCATCTTGACCTCTTCACCTTCACTCAGTAGACATTGCCA
CACCCCTGCTTCAGGGGCCTGCACTTGAATCACTTTCTCCTGCCTGGAGACCCTGGCCTCCTGATTCTCC
TGCTTCAAGATCAGTCTCATCTTGGGTGAGGTGGGTCCCATCACCTCACAGGTCAAAGTGTTGCTGTCGG
GCTGAGTCACTTTCATCACCACCAGGTTCACTTCCTGATACAGTATCCCTCTGTCCAGAGTCAGGGTCAG
GTTGCCAGAACCAGCAAACTGAAGGGAGACCTGGGGTATCTGAAGGGTGAGTGGGAGCGTTTCGGACAGC
TGGAACTTGGGGTTGCTAGTAGACTTCTGCACAGACACCTTTTGGTTCTTTAGGGAGAAGGTGATCCAGG
ACTGGGAAGAAGGAGCCTTCTCTGCCTTCCATCTCAACTCTCCCTGCAGGCTTTCCTCTCCAAGGTTGAG
TGGGAAGGAGAACTCCGCTGACTCCCCCTCACTCTTATAGGCCGTGATGGAGGTCGACGGCGCGCCTGTC
AGCACAGAGGCAGAGCGCACATCGGCCTCGCCTTCTCTGGGGGCGCTATTATCGCTGTTGCCGCCGTCCT
GCACCTCGCCCTCATTGATGCTGTTCTTCCACTTGTTTTTCTTCTCGGCGTCGTCCTCTTCTTTCACGGG
GTGCAGCTTGTCGGTCTTGATGAAGTTCAGGCTGATGGTGCCGATGTAGCTGATGTCCAGCACGTTGTCG
GTGATGGAGCAGCTGCACTTCACTTTCAGGGCCTCGTTGATCTGGGGTGGGGCCACCAGGTAGCTCAGGA
ACCGGGGCATCATAGGGTCTGGCACGTAGGTGGCGATCCGGGGGATCACTTTCACGCCGTTCAGCACGCC
AGACAGCTGGGTTTTCTGGTTGTCCTCGTTGGA
